Addgene plasmid #167470: pcDNA-hDDB2-T338M-V5
Purpose: ectopic expression of hDDB2 in mammalian cells
Depositing lab: Steven Artandi. Depositing organization: Stanford University. Publication: A novel DDB2 mutation causes defective recognition of UV-induced DNA damages and prevalent equine squamous cell carcinoma. Chen L, Bellone RR, Wang Y, Singer-Berk M, Sugasawa K, Ford JM, Artandi SE. DNA Repair (Amst). 2021 Jan;97:103022. doi: 10.1016/j.dnarep.2020.103022. Epub 2020 Nov 12. PubMed 33276309.
Backbone
  Vector backbone: pcDNA3
  Backbone size w/o insert (bp): 5550
  Total vector size (bp): 6831
  Vector type: Mammalian Expression
  Selectable markers: Neomycin (select with G418)
Growth in bacteria
  Bacterial resistance: Ampicillin, 100 μg/mL
  Growth temperature: 37°C
  Growth strain: DH5alpha
  Copy number: High Copy
Gene/Insert
  Gene/Insert name: DDB2 (alt name: UV-DDB)
  Species: H. sapiens (human)
  Insert size (bp): 1281
  Mutation: T338M
  Entrez Gene: DDB2 (a.k.a. DDBB, UV-DDB2, XPE)
  Promoter: CMV
  Tag / fusion protein: V5 (C terminal on backbone); 6xHis (C terminal on backbone)
  Cloning method: Unknown
  Sequencing primers: 5′ CMV-FWD; 3′ BGH-rev
Resource information
  A portion of this plasmid was derived from a plasmid made by: James Ford (Stanford University School of Medicine)
Terms and licenses: Academic/Nonprofit Terms; Industry Terms: Not Available to Industry
How to cite: pcDNA-hDDB2-T338M-V5 was a gift from Steven Artandi (Addgene plasmid # 167470 ; http://n2t.net/addgene:167470 ; RRID:Addgene_167470)
