[The description below was written by a language model from this plasmid's Addgene catalogue record and pLannotate feature annotations shown in this document.]
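Description:
pcDNA-hDDB2-T338M-V5 is a mammalian expression plasmid built on a pcDNA3-type backbone, about 6.8 kb in total, for ectopic expression of a mutant form of human DDB2 (also known as XPE or UV-DDB2), the damage-recognition subunit of the UV-damaged DNA-binding complex. It is maintained in E. coli as a high-copy plasmid through a ColE1/pUC-type origin with ampicillin selection from the β-lactamase gene, and it also carries an f1 origin for single-stranded DNA production. For selecting stably transfected mammalian cells, an SV40 enhancer/early promoter drives the neomycin phosphotransferase gene, terminated by an SV40 poly(A) signal, giving G418 resistance.

The expression cassette uses the human CMV immediate-early enhancer and promoter, which span the numbering origin of the circular sequence, followed by a T7 promoter that could support in vitro transcription. The 1,281 bp DDB2 coding sequence carries the T338M substitution and is followed by a backbone-encoded C-terminal V5 epitope. The catalogue also lists a C-terminal 6xHis tag, although the feature table annotates only the V5 tag. Transcripts are terminated by the bovine growth hormone polyadenylation signal. Several short annotated fragments (an HIV-1 LTR piece, a ble fragment, lac promoter/operator remnants, a bom fragment) appear to be backbone remnants or partial matches rather than functional parts.

The V5 tag allows the mutant protein to be detected or immunoprecipitated. The associated publication concerns a DDB2 mutation that impairs recognition of UV-induced DNA damage and is linked to equine squamous cell carcinoma, so the construct fits studies of how this substitution affects DDB2 function in mammalian cells.
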