Features (pLannotate 1.2.2; 21 found; start..end, strand, type, name):
      1..204     +  promoter       CMV promoter: human cytomegalovirus (CMV) immediate early promoter
    200..233     +  LTR            5' LTR (truncated) (fragment): truncated 5' long terminal repeat (LTR) from HIV-1
    249..267     +  promoter       T7 promoter: promoter for bacteriophage T7 RNA polymerase
    368..1648    +  CDS            DDB2: DDB2_HUMAN - Experimental evidence at protein level: Swiss-Prot protein existence level 1. [Isoform D2]: Inhibits UV-damaged DNA repair. From Homo sapiens (Human).
   1715..1756    +  CDS            V5 tag: epitope tag from simian virus 5
   1812..2036    +  polyA_signal   bGH poly(A) signal: bovine growth hormone polyadenylation signal
   2040..2061    +  promoter       SV40 promoter (fragment): SV40 enhancer and early promoter
   2082..2510    +  rep_origin     f1 ori (sequence partly withheld): f1 bacteriophage origin of replication; arrow indicates direction of (+) strand synthesis
   2524..2853    +  promoter       SV40 promoter: SV40 enhancer and early promoter
   2920..3711    +  CDS            neo: KKA2_KLEPN - Also known as kan, nptII. Experimental evidence at protein level: Swiss-Prot protein existence level 1. Resistance to kanamycin, neomycin, paromomycin, ribostamycin, butirosin and gentamicin B. From Klebsiella pneumoniae.
   3737..3895    +  CDS            ble (fragment): BLE_KLEPN - Experimental evidence at protein level: Swiss-Prot protein existence level 1. Binding protein with a strong affinity to the bleomycin family of antibiotics. Binds to CL990; an antimitotic-antibiotic compound. From Klebsiella pneumoniae.
   3890..4011    +  polyA_signal   SV40 poly(A) signal: SV40 polyadenylation signal
   4084..4100    -  protein_bind   lac operator: The lac repressor binds to the lac operator to inhibit transcription in E. coli. This inhibition can be relieved by adding lactose or isopropyl-β-D-thiogalactopyranoside (IPTG). lac repressor encoded by lacI
   4108..4138    -  promoter       lac promoter: promoter for the E. coli lac operon
   4153..4174    -  protein_bind   CAP binding site: CAP binding activates transcription in the presence of cAMP. E. coli catabolite activator protein
   4187..4279    -  CDS            lacI (fragment): lac repressor; lacI; The lac repressor binds to the lac operator to inhibit transcription in E. coli. This inhibition can be relieved by adding lactose or isopropyl-β-D-thiogalactopyranoside (IPTG).
   4462..5050    -  rep_origin     ori: high-copy-number ColE1/pMB1/pBR322/pUC origin of replication
   5221..6081    -  CDS            AmpR: β-lactamase; bla; confers resistance to ampicillin, carbenicillin, and related antibiotics
   6082..6186    -  promoter       AmpR promoter: bla
   6245..6297    -  misc_feature   bom (fragment): basis of mobility region from pBR322
   6452..6831    +  enhancer       CMV enhancer: human cytomegalovirus immediate early enhancer
>Addgene plasmid #167470 | pcDNA-hDDB2-T338M-V5 | addgene full sequence | sequence record 330891 | Addgene NGS Result
GTGATGCGGTTTTGGCAGTACATCAATGGGCGTGGATAGCGGTTTGACTCACGGGGATTTCCAAGTCTCC
ACCCCATTGACGTCAATGGGAGTTTGTTTTGGCACCAAAATCAACGGGACTTTCCAAAATGTCGTAACAA
CTCCGCCCCATTGACGCAAATGGGCGGTAGGCGTGTACGGTGGGAGGTCTATATAAGCAGAGCTCTCTGG
CTAACTAGAGAACCCACTGCTTACTGGCTTATCGAAATTAATACGACTCACTATAGGGAGACCCAAGCTG
GCTAGTTAAGCTTGGTACCGAGCTCGGATCCACTAGTCCAGTGTGGTGGAATTGCCCTTCACAGTACCCC
TTCACACGGAGGACGCGATGGCTCCCAAGAAACGCCCAGAAACCCAGAAGACCTCCGAGATTGTATTACG
CCCCAGGAACAAGAGGAGCAGGAGTCCCCTGGAGCTGGAGCCCGAGGCCAAGAAGCTCTGTGCGAAGGGC
TCCGGTCCTAGCAGAAGATGTGACTCAGACTGCCTCTGGGTGGGGCTGGCTGGCCCACAGATCCTGCCAC
CATGCCGCAGCATCGTCAGGACCCTCCACCAGCATAAGCTGGGCAGAGCTTCCTGGCCATCTGTCCAGCA
GGGGCTCCAGCAGTCCTTTTTGCACACTCTGGATTCTTACCGGATATTACAAAAGGCTGCCCCCTTTGAC
AGGAGGGCTACATCCTTGGCGTGGCACCCAACTCACCCCAGCACCGTGGCTGTGGGTTCCAAAGGGGGAG
ATATCATGCTCTGGAATTTTGGCATCAAGGACAAACCCACCTTCATCAAAGGGATTGGAGCTGGAGGGAG
CATCACTGGGCTGAAGTTTAACCCTCTCAATACCAACCAGTTTTACGCCTCCTCAATGGAGGGAACAACT
AGGCTGCAAGACTTTAAAGGCAACATTCTACGAGTTTTTGCCAGCTCAGACACCATCAACATCTGGTTTT
GTAGCCTGGATGTGTCTGCTAGTAGCCGAATGGTGGTCACAGGAGACAACGTGGGGAACGTGATCCTGCT
GAACATGGACGGCAAAGAGCTTTGGAATCTCAGAATGCACAAAAAGAAAGTGACGCATGTGGCCCTGAAC
CCATGCTGTGATTGGTTCCTGGCCACAGCCTCCGTAGATCAAACAGTGAAAATTTGGGACCTGCGCCAGG
TTAGAGGGAAAGCCAGCTTCCTCTACTCGCTGCCGCACAGGCATCCTGTCAACGCAGCTTGTTTCAGTCC
CGATGGAGCCCGGCTCCTGACCACGGACCAGAAGAGCGAGATCCGAGTTTACTCTGCTTCCCAGTGGGAC
TGCCCCCTGGGCCTGATCCCGCACCCTCACCGTCACTTCCAGCACCTCATGCCCATCAAGGCAGCCTGGC
ATCCTCGCTACAACCTCATTGTTGTGGGCCGATACCCAGATCCTAATTTCAAAAGTTGTACCCCTTATGA
ATTGAGGACGATCGACGTGTTCGATGGAAACTCAGGGAAGATGATGTGTCAGCTCTATGACCCAGAATCT
TCTGGCATCAGTTCGCTTAATGAATTCAATCCCATGGGGGACACGCTGGCCTCTGCAATGGGTTACCACA
TTCTCATCTGGAGCCAGGAGGAAGCCAGGACACGGAAGAAGGGCAATTCTGCAGATATCCAGCACAGTGG
CGGCCGCTCGAGTCTAGAGGGCCCGCGGTTCGAAGGTAAGCCTATCCCTAACCCTCTCCTCGGTCTCGAT
TCTACGCGTACCGGTCATCATCACCATCACCATTGAGTTTAAACCCGCTGATCAGCCTCGACTGTGCCTT
CTAGTTGCCAGCCATCTGTTGTTTGCCCCTCCCCCGTGCCTTCCTTGACCCTGGAAGGTGCCACTCCCAC
TGTCCTTTCCTAATAAAATGAGGAAATTGCATCGCATTGTCTGAGTAGGTGTCATTCTATTCTGGGGGGT
GGGGTGGGGCAGGACAGCAAGGGGGAGGATTGGGAAGACAATAGCAGGCATGCTGGGGATGCGGTGGGCT
CTATGGCTTCTGAGGCGGAAAGAACCAGCTGGGGCTCTAGGGGGTATCCCC
[124 nt withheld, positions 2082-2205]
C
[91 nt withheld, positions 2207-2297]
AGGGTGATGGTTT
[37 nt withheld, positions 2311-2347]
CCTTTGACGTTGGAGTCCACGTTCTTT
[37 nt withheld, positions 2375-2411]
ACCCTATCTCGGTCTATTCTTTTGATTTATAAGGGATTTTGCCGATTTCGGCCTATTGGTTAAAAAATGA
GCTGATTTAACAAAAATTTAACGCGAATTAATTCTGTGGAATGTGTGTCAGTTAGGGTGTGGAAAGTCCC
CAGGCTCCCCAGCAGGCAGAAGTATGCAAAGCATGCATCTCAATTAGTCAGCAACCAGGTGTGGAAAGTC
CCCAGGCTCCCCAGCAGGCAGAAGTATGCAAAGCATGCATCTCAATTAGTCAGCAACCATAGTCCCGCCC
CTAACTCCGCCCATCCCGCCCCTAACTCCGCCCAGTTCCGCCCATTCTCCGCCCCATGGCTGACTAATTT
TTTTTATTTATGCAGAGGCCGAGGCCGCCTCTGCCTCTGAGCTATTCCAGAAGTAGTGAGGAGGCTTTTT
TGGAGGCCTAGGCTTTTGCAAAAAGCTCCCGGGAGCTTGTATATCCATTTTCGGATCTGATCAAGAGACA
GGATGAGGATCGTTTCGCATGATTGAACAAGATGGATTGCACGCAGGTTCTCCGGCCGCTTGGGTGGAGA
GGCTATTCGGCTATGACTGGGCACAACAGACAATCGGCTGCTCTGATGCCGCCGTGTTCCGGCTGTCAGC
GCAGGGGCGCCCGGTTCTTTTTGTCAAGACCGACCTGTCCGGTGCCCTGAATGAACTGCAGGACGAGGCA
GCGCGGCTATCGTGGCTGGCCACGACGGGCGTTCCTTGCGCAGCTGTGCTCGACGTTGTCACTGAAGCGG
GAAGGGACTGGCTGCTATTGGGCGAAGTGCCGGGGCAGGATCTCCTGTCATCTCACCTTGCTCCTGCCGA
GAAAGTATCCATCATGGCTGATGCAATGCGGCGGCTGCATACGCTTGATCCGGCTACCTGCCCATTCGAC
CACCAAGCGAAACATCGCATCGAGCGAGCACGTACTCGGATGGAAGCCGGTCTTGTCGATCAGGATGATC
TGGACGAAGAGCATCAGGGGCTCGCGCCAGCCGAACTGTTCGCCAGGCTCAAGGCGCGCATGCCCGACGG
CGAGGATCTCGTCGTGACCCATGGCGATGCCTGCTTGCCGAATATCATGGTGGAAAATGGCCGCTTTTCT
GGATTCATCGACTGTGGCCGGCTGGGTGTGGCGGACCGCTATCAGGACATAGCGTTGGCTACCCGTGATA
TTGCTGAAGAGCTTGGCGGCGAATGGGCTGACCGCTTCCTCGTGCTTTACGGTATCGCCGCTCCCGATTC
GCAGCGCATCGCCTTCTATCGCCTTCTTGACGAGTTCTTCTGAGCGGGACTCTGGGGTTCGCGAAATGAC
CGACCAAGCGACGCCCAACCTGCCATCACGAGATTTCGATTCCACCGCCGCCTTCTATGAAAGGTTGGGC
TTCGGAATCGTTTTCCGGGACGCCGGCTGGATGATCCTCCAGCGCGGGGATCTCATGCTGGAGTTCTTCG
CCCACCCCAACTTGTTTATTGCAGCTTATAATGGTTACAAATAAAGCAATAGCATCACAAATTTCACAAA
TAAAGCATTTTTTTCACTGCATTCTAGTTGTGGTTTGTCCAAACTCATCAATGTATCTTATCATGTCTGT
ATACCGTCGACCTCTAGCTAGAGCTTGGCGTAATCATGGTCATAGCTGTTTCCTGTGTGAAATTGTTATC
CGCTCACAATTCCACACAACATACGAGCCGGAAGCATAAAGTGTAAAGCCTGGGGTGCCTAATGAGTGAG
CTAACTCACATTAATTGCGTTGCGCTCACTGCCCGCTTTCCAGTCGGGAAACCTGTCGTGCCAGCTGCAT
TAATGAATCGGCCAACGCGCGGGGAGAGGCGGTTTGCGTATTGGGCGCTCTTCCGCTTCCTCGCTCACTG
ACTCGCTGCGCTCGGTCGTTCGGCTGCGGCGAGCGGTATCAGCTCACTCAAAGGCGGTAATACGGTTATC
CACAGAATCAGGGGATAACGCAGGAAAGAACATGTGAGCAAAAGGCCAGCAAAAGGCCAGGAACCGTAAA
AAGGCCGCGTTGCTGGCGTTTTTCCATAGGCTCCGCCCCCCTGACGAGCATCACAAAAATCGACGCTCAA
GTCAGAGGTGGCGAAACCCGACAGGACTATAAAGATACCAGGCGTTTCCCCCTGGAAGCTCCCTCGTGCG
CTCTCCTGTTCCGACCCTGCCGCTTACCGGATACCTGTCCGCCTTTCTCCCTTCGGGAAGCGTGGCGCTT
TCTCATAGCTCACGCTGTAGGTATCTCAGTTCGGTGTAGGTCGTTCGCTCCAAGCTGGGCTGTGTGCACG
AACCCCCCGTTCAGCCCGACCGCTGCGCCTTATCCGGTAACTATCGTCTTGAGTCCAACCCGGTAAGACA
CGACTTATCGCCACTGGCAGCAGCCACTGGTAACAGGATTAGCAGAGCGAGGTATGTAGGCGGTGCTACA
GAGTTCTTGAAGTGGTGGCCTAACTACGGCTACACTAGAAGAACAGTATTTGGTATCTGCGCTCTGCTGA
AGCCAGTTACCTTCGGAAAAAGAGTTGGTAGCTCTTGATCCGGCAAACAAACCACCGCTGGTAGCGGTGG
TTTTTTTGTTTGCAAGCAGCAGATTACGCGCAGAAAAAAAGGATCTCAAGAAGATCCTTTGATCTTTTCT
ACGGGGTCTGACGCTCAGTGGAACGAAAACTCACGTTAAGGGATTTTGGTCATGAGATTATCAAAAAGGA
TCTTCACCTAGATCCTTTTAAATTAAAAATGAAGTTTTAAATCAATCTAAAGTATATATGAGTAAACTTG
GTCTGACAGTTACCAATGCTTAATCAGTGAGGCACCTATCTCAGCGATCTGTCTATTTCGTTCATCCATA
GTTGCCTGACTCCCCGTCGTGTAGATAACTACGATACGGGAGGGCTTACCATCTGGCCCCAGTGCTGCAA
TGATACCGCGAGACCCACGCTCACCGGCTCCAGATTTATCAGCAATAAACCAGCCAGCCGGAAGGGCCGA
GCGCAGAAGTGGTCCTGCAACTTTATCCGCCTCCATCCAGTCTATTAATTGTTGCCGGGAAGCTAGAGTA
AGTAGTTCGCCAGTTAATAGTTTGCGCAACGTTGTTGCCATTGCTACAGGCATCGTGGTGTCACGCTCGT
CGTTTGGTATGGCTTCATTCAGCTCCGGTTCCCAACGATCAAGGCGAGTTACATGATCCCCCATGTTGTG
CAAAAAAGCGGTTAGCTCCTTCGGTCCTCCGATCGTTGTCAGAAGTAAGTTGGCCGCAGTGTTATCACTC
ATGGTTATGGCAGCACTGCATAATTCTCTTACTGTCATGCCATCCGTAAGATGCTTTTCTGTGACTGGTG
AGTACTCAACCAAGTCATTCTGAGAATAGTGTATGCGGCGACCGAGTTGCTCTTGCCCGGCGTCAATACG
GGATAATACCGCGCCACATAGCAGAACTTTAAAAGTGCTCATCATTGGAAAACGTTCTTCGGGGCGAAAA
CTCTCAAGGATCTTACCGCTGTTGAGATCCAGTTCGATGTAACCCACTCGTGCACCCAACTGATCTTCAG
CATCTTTTACTTTCACCAGCGTTTCTGGGTGAGCAAAAACAGGAAGGCAAAATGCCGCAAAAAAGGGAAT
AAGGGCGACACGGAAATGTTGAATACTCATACTCTTCCTTTTTCAATATTATTGAAGCATTTATCAGGGT
TATTGTCTCATGAGCGGATACATATTTGAATGTATTTAGAAAAATAAACAAATAGGGGTTCCGCGCACAT
TTCCCCGAAAAGTGCCACCTGACGTCGACGGATCGGGAGATCTCCCGATCCCCTATGGTGCACTCTCAGT
ACAATCTGCTCTGATGCCGCATAGTTAAGCCAGTATCTGCTCCCTGCTTGTGTGTTGGAGGTCGCTGAGT
AGTGCGCGAGCAAAATTTAAGCTACAACAAGGCAAGGCTTGACCGACAATTGCATGAAGAATCTGCTTAG
GGTTAGGCGTTTTGCGCTGCTTCGCGATGTACGGGCCAGATATACGCGTTGACATTGATTATTGACTAGT
TATTAATAGTAATCAATTACGGGGTCATTAGTTCATAGCCCATATATGGAGTTCCGCGTTACATAACTTA
CGGTAAATGGCCCGCCTGGCTGACCGCCCAACGACCCCCGCCCATTGACGTCAATAATGACGTATGTTCC
CATAGTAACGCCAATAGGGACTTTCCATTGACGTCAATGGGTGGAGTATTTACGGTAAACTGCCCACTTG
GCAGTACATCAAGTGTATCATATGCCAAGTACGCCCCCTATTGACGTCAATGACGGTAAATGGCCCGCCT
GGCATTATGCCCAGTACATGACCTTATGGGACTTTCCTACTTGGCAGTACATCTACGTATTAGTCATCGC
TATTACCATG
